Addgene plasmid #185985: pOP004
Purpose: Encodes a 0.8 kb bacterial transcription unit with Broccoli-tRNA fluorogenic aptamer shortly upstream of the intrinsic terminator
Depositing lab: Georgi Belogurov. Depositing organization: University of Turku. Publication: Fluorogenic RNA aptamers to probe transcription initiation and co-transcriptional RNA folding by multi-subunit RNA polymerases. Huang YH, Trapp V, Puro O, Makinen JJ, Metsa-Ketela M, Wahl MC, Belogurov GA. Methods Enzymol. 2022;675:207-233. doi: 10.1016/bs.mie.2022.07.010. Epub 2022 Aug 19. PubMed 36220271.
Backbone
  Vector backbone: pOA-RQ
  Backbone manufacturer: GeneArt (Thermo Fisher Scientific)
  Backbone size w/o insert (bp): 2414
  Total vector size (bp): 3340
  Vector type: Bacterial Expression
Growth in bacteria
  Bacterial resistance: Ampicillin, 100 μg/mL
  Growth temperature: 37°C
  Growth strain: DH5alpha
  Copy number: High Copy
Gene/Insert
  Gene/Insert name: Bacterial transcription unit encoding Broccoli-tRNA fluorogenic aptamer
  Species: Synthetic
  Insert size (bp): 926
  Cloning method: Restriction Enzyme; 5′ cloning site SfiI (not destroyed); 3′ cloning site SfiI (not destroyed)
  Sequencing primers: 5′ TGTAAAACGACGGCCAGT; 3′ GAAACAGCTATGACCATGTTAATGCAG
Terms and licenses: Academic/Nonprofit Terms; Industry Terms: Not Available to Industry
How to cite: pOP004 was a gift from Georgi Belogurov (Addgene plasmid # 185985 ; http://n2t.net/addgene:185985 ; RRID:Addgene_185985)
