[The description below was written by a language model from this plasmid's Addgene catalogue record and pLannotate feature annotations shown in this document.]
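Description:
pOP004 is a small (about 3.3 kb) high-copy E. coli plasmid built on the GeneArt pOA-RQ gene-synthesis backbone. It replicates from a ColE1/pUC-type origin and is selected with ampicillin through the bla (β-lactamase) gene and its promoter. The remaining backbone annotations are short remnants: partial matches to lacZα, M13 ori, lacI and RSF ori, plus an rrnB T1 terminator. The fragments are too short to be functional and probably reflect the vector's origins.

The payload is a synthetic insert of roughly 0.9 kb cloned between two retained SfiI sites. It carries a bacterial transcription unit of about 0.8 kb in which a Broccoli fluorogenic RNA aptamer, embedded in a tRNA scaffold, sits just upstream of an intrinsic terminator. In the feature table, the transcribed body is largely a fragment of E. coli rpoB, which appears to act as spacer sequence. It is followed directly by the tRNA-annotated element that corresponds to the scaffolded aptamer. A T7 promoter is annotated near the start of the insert region. The record does not name the promoter recognised by bacterial RNA polymerase, nor does it identify the intrinsic terminator, and the annotation software did not detect either.

Broccoli fluoresces only after it has been transcribed, has folded and has bound its dye ligand. Placing it at the end of the unit therefore makes fluorescence a readout of completed transcripts. According to the associated publication, such constructs serve as templates for monitoring transcription initiation and co-transcriptional RNA folding by multi-subunit RNA polymerases.
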