Features (pLannotate 1.2.2; 12 found; start..end, strand, type, name):
     29..47      +  promoter       T7 promoter: promoter for bacteriophage T7 RNA polymerase
    230..772     +  CDS            rpoB (fragment): RPOB_ECO24 - Experimental evidence at protein level: Swiss-Prot protein existence level 1. DNA-dependent RNA polymerase catalyzes the transcription of DNA into RNA using the four ribonucleoside triphosphates as substrates. From Escherichia coli O139:H28 (strain E24377A / ETEC).
    782..892     +  ncRNA          tRNA: Accession: RF00005 - tRNA
   1013..1060    -  CDS            lacI (fragment): lac repressor; lacI; The lac repressor binds to the lac operator to inhibit transcription in E. coli. This inhibition can be relieved by adding lactose or isopropyl-β-D-thiogalactopyranoside (IPTG).
   1097..1137    -  rep_origin     RSF ori (fragment): Plasmids containing the RSF 1030 origin of replication can be propagated in E. coli cells that contain additional plasmids with compatible origins.
   1159..1202    +  terminator     rrnB T1 terminator: Escherichia coli rrnB; transcription terminator T1 from the E. coli rrnB gene
   1259..1847    -  rep_origin     ori: high-copy-number ColE1/pMB1/pBR322/pUC origin of replication
   2018..2878    -  CDS            AmpR: β-lactamase; bla; confers resistance to ampicillin, carbenicillin, and related antibiotics
   2879..2942    -  promoter       AmpR promoter: bla
   2992..3026    -  promoter       AmpR promoter (fragment): bla
   3052..3183    -  rep_origin     M13 ori (fragment): M13 bacteriophage origin of replication; arrow indicates direction of (+) strand synthesis
   3204..20      -  CDS            lacZα (fragment) (across the origin): LacZα fragment of β-galactosidase; lacZ fragment
>Addgene plasmid #185985 | pOP004 | addgene full sequence | sequence record 378299 | Addgene NGS Result
TGTAAAACGACGGCCAGTGAGCGCGACGTAATACGACTCACTATAGGGCGAATTGTAGGCGGAAGGCCGT
CAAGGCCGCATTCTAGAGGAGAGACAACTTAAAGAGACATTCTGTGCGCATACCATCCCTGCCTGCGTTG
ACGAAACTCGTTAACATGTTATAATACAAGCATCGAGAGGGACACGAGGAACCAGAGGAGTTCTGGATCA
TAGCTAGCACGAGTAGACACGCATTCGTGAAGATAGCTGTAGACGTCCGCAGGTTCTGGATGTTCCGTAT
CTGCTGAGCATTCAGCTGGATAGCTCTCAGAAGTTCATTGAACAGGATCCTGAAGGTCAGTATGGTCTGG
AAGCAGCACTTCGTAGCGTGTCTCTGATTCAGAGCTATAGTGGTAGTAGCGAACTGCAGTATGTTAGCTA
TCGTCTGAGTGAACCAGTTAGTGATGTTCAAGAATGTCAGATTCGTGGTGTTACTCATAGCTCACTGCTG
AGTGTTGAACTACGTCTGGTTACCTATGAACGTGAAGCACTGGAAGTCACGTCTCAAGATCTTCGTGAAC
AAGAGGTTCATCTGGTCGAAGTTCAGCTGATGACCGATGATGGCACCAGCGTTAGCAGCTGCACCGAACG
TGTTCCTGTGAGCCAGCTGCATCGTAGTCCAGGTGATCTGTCTGATAGTGATGAAGGTCGTACCCATAGC
AGCAGTACAGTTCTGTAGGATGCACGCATCGTTCCGTATCGTGGTAGCTGGCTGGATCTGGAACTTGATC
CGATCAATTGGCGCCCGGATAGCTCAGTCGGTAGAGCAGCGGAGACGGTCGGGTCCAGATATTCGTATCT
GTCGAGTAGAGTGTGGGCTCCGCGGGTCCAGGGTTCAAGTCCCTGTTCGGGCGCCACCTGTACAAGATGA
CCTGTAAGCTTAAGCCCCCGGAAGATCATCTTCCGGGGGCTTTTTTTTTGGGTTGAGCTCACGGAACTTA
TCTCGAGCTGGGCCTCATGGGCCTTCCGCCTATCACTGCCCGCTTTCCAGTCGGGAAACCTGTCGTGCCA
GCTGCATTAACATGGTCATAGCTGTTTCCTTGCGTATTGGGCGCTCTCCGCTTCCTCGCTCACTGACTCG
CTGCGCTCGGTCGTTCGGGTAAAGCCTGGGGTGCCTAAATAAAACGAAAGGCCCAGTCTTCCGACTGAGC
CTTTCGTTTTATTGAGCAAAAGGCCAGCAAAAGGCCAGGAACCGTAAAAAGGCCGCGTTGCTGGCGTTTT
TCCATAGGCTCCGCCCCCCTGACGAGCATCACAAAAATCGACGCTCAAGTCAGAGGTGGCGAAACCCGAC
AGGACTATAAAGATACCAGGCGTTTCCCCCTGGAAGCTCCCTCGTGCGCTCTCCTGTTCCGACCCTGCCG
CTTACCGGATACCTGTCCGCCTTTCTCCCTTCGGGAAGCGTGGCGCTTTCTCATAGCTCACGCTGTAGGT
ATCTCAGTTCGGTGTAGGTCGTTCGCTCCAAGCTGGGCTGTGTGCACGAACCCCCCGTTCAGCCCGACCG
CTGCGCCTTATCCGGTAACTATCGTCTTGAGTCCAACCCGGTAAGACACGACTTATCGCCACTGGCAGCA
GCCACTGGTAACAGGATTAGCAGAGCGAGGTATGTAGGCGGTGCTACAGAGTTCTTGAAGTGGTGGCCTA
ACTACGGCTACACTAGAAGAACAGTATTTGGTATCTGCGCTCTGCTGAAGCCAGTTACCTTCGGAAAAAG
AGTTGGTAGCTCTTGATCCGGCAAACAAACCACCGCTGGTAGCGGTGGTTTTTTTGTTTGCAAGCAGCAG
ATTACGCGCAGAAAAAAAGGATCTCAAGAAGATCCTTTGATCTTTTCTACGGGGTCTGACGCTCAGTGGA
ACGAAAACTCACGTTAAGGGATTTTGGTCATGAGATTATCAAAAAGGATCTTCACCTAGATCCTTTTAAA
TTAAAAATGAAGTTTTAAATCAATCTAAAGTATATATGAGTAAACTTGGTCTGACAGTTACCAATGCTTA
ATCAGTGAGGCACCTATCTCAGCGATCTGTCTATTTCGTTCATCCATAGTTGCCTGACTCCCCGTCGTGT
AGATAACTACGATACGGGAGGGCTTACCATCTGGCCCCAGTGCTGCAATGATACCGCGAGAACCACGCTC
ACCGGCTCCAGATTTATCAGCAATAAACCAGCCAGCCGGAAGGGCCGAGCGCAGAAGTGGTCCTGCAACT
TTATCCGCCTCCATCCAGTCTATTAATTGTTGCCGGGAAGCTAGAGTAAGTAGTTCGCCAGTTAATAGTT
TGCGCAACGTTGTTGCCATTGCTACAGGCATCGTGGTGTCACGCTCGTCGTTTGGTATGGCTTCATTCAG
CTCCGGTTCCCAACGATCAAGGCGAGTTACATGATCCCCCATGTTGTGCAAAAAAGCGGTTAGCTCCTTC
GGTCCTCCGATCGTTGTCAGAAGTAAGTTGGCCGCAGTGTTATCACTCATGGTTATGGCAGCACTGCATA
ATTCTCTTACTGTCATGCCATCCGTAAGATGCTTTTCTGTGACTGGTGAGTACTCAACCAAGTCATTCTG
AGAATAGTGTATGCGGCGACCGAGTTGCTCTTGCCCGGCGTCAATACGGGATAATACCGCGCCACATAGC
AGAACTTTAAAAGTGCTCATCATTGGAAAACGTTCTTCGGGGCGAAAACTCTCAAGGATCTTACCGCTGT
TGAGATCCAGTTCGATGTAACCCACTCGTGCACCCAACTGATCTTCAGCATCTTTTACTTTCACCAGCGT
TTCTGGGTGAGCAAAAACAGGAAGGCAAAATGCCGCAAAAAAGGGAATAAGGGCGACACGGAAATGTTGA
ATACTCATACTCTTCCTTTTTCAATATTATTGAAGCATTTATCAGGGTTATTGTCTCATGAGCGGATACA
TATTTGAAGCTAATAACAGGCCTGCTGGTAATCGCAGGCCTTTTTATTTGGTGTATTTAGAAAAATAAAC
AAATAGGGGTTCCGCGCACATTTCCCCGAAAAGTGCCACCTAAATTGTAAGCGTTAATATTTTGTTAAAA
TTCGCGTTAAATTTTTGTTAAATCAGCTCATTTTTTAACCAATAGGCCGAAATCGGCAAAATCCCTTATA
AATCAAAAGAATAGACCGAGATAGGGTTGAGTGGCCGCTACAGGGCGCTCCCATTCGCCATTCAGGCTGC
GCAACTGTTGGGAAGGGCGTTTCGGTGCGGGCCTCTTCGCTATTACGCCAGCTGGCGAAAGGGGGATGTG
CTGCAAGGCGATTAAGTTGGGTAACGCCAGGGTTTTCCCAGTCACGACGT
